>Addgene plasmid #146822 | pAc5.1B-EGFP-DmGW182_1-1199-dsRNAres_L | depositor full sequence | sequence record 289269 | Full Sequence
CTTCAAGGAATTAATTCTATATTCTAAAAACACAAATGATACTTCTAAAAAAAATCATGAATGGCATCAA
CTCTGAATCAAATCTTTGCAGATGCACCTACTTCTCATTTCCACTGTCACATCATTTTTCCAGATCTCGC
TGCCTGTTATGTGGCCCACAAACCAAGACACGTTTTATGGCCATTAAAGCTGGCTGATCGTCGCCAAACA
CCAAATACATATCAATATGTACATTCGAGAAAGAAGCGATCAAAGAAGCGTCTTCGGGCGAGTAGGAGAA
TGCGGAGGAGAAGGAGAACGAGCTGATCTAGTATCTCTCCACAATCCAATGCCAACTGACCAACTGGCCA
TATTCGGAGCAATTTGAAGCCAATTTCCATCGCCTGGCGATCGCTCCATTCTTGGCTATATGTTTTTCAC
CGTTCCCGGGGCCATTTTCAAAGACTCGTCGGTAAGATAAGATTGTGTCACTCGCTGTCTCTCTTCATTT
GTCGAAGAATGCTGAGGAATTTCGCGATGACGTCGGCGAGTATTTTGAAGAATGAGAATAATTTGTATTT
ATACGAAAATCAGTTAGTGGAATTTTCTACAAAAACATGTTATCTATAGATAATTTTGTTGCAAAATATG
TTGACTATGACAAAGATTGTATGTATATACCTTTAATGTATTCTCATTTTCTTATGTATTTATAATGGCA
ATGATGATACTGATGATATTTTAAGATGATGCCAGACCACAGGCTGATTTCTGCGTCTTTTGCCGAACGC
AGTGCATGTGCGGTTGTTGTTTTTTGGAATAGTTTCAATTTTCGGACTGTCCGCTTTGATTTCAGTTTCT
TGGCTTATTCAAAAAGCAAAGTAAAGCCAAAAAAGCGAGATGGCAATACCAAATGCGGCAAAACGGTAGT
GGAAGGAAAGGGGTGCGGGGCAGCGGAAGGAAGGGTGGGGCGGGGCGTGGCGGGGTCTGTGGCTGGGCGC
GACGTCACCGACGTTGGAGCCACTCCTTTGACCATGTGTGCGTGTGTGTATTATTCGTGTCTCGCCACTC
GCCGGTTGTTTTTTTCTTTTTATCTCGCTCTCTCTAGCGCCATCTCGTACGCATGCTCAACGCACCGCAT
GTTGCCGTGTCCTTTATGCGTCATTTTGGCTCGAAATAGGCAATTATTTAAACAAAGATTAGTCAACGAA
AACGCTAAAATAAATAAGTCTACAATATGGTTACTTATTGCCATGTGTGTGCAGCCAACGATAGCAACAA
AAGCAACAACACAGTGGCTTTCCCTCTTTCACTTTTTGTTTGCAAGCGCGTGCGAGCAAGACGGCACGAC
CGGCAAACGCAATTACGCTGACAAAGAGCAGACGAAGTTTTGGCCGAAAAACATCAAGGCGCCTGATACG
AATGCATTTGCAATAACAATTGCGATATTTAATATTGTTTATGAAGCTGTTTGACTTCAAAACACACAAA
AAAAAAAATAAAACAAATTATTTGAAAGAGAATTAGGAATCGGACAGCTTATCGTTACGGGCTAACAGCA
CACCGAGACGAAATAGCTTACCTGACGTCACAGCCTCTGGAAGAACTGCCGCCAAGCAGAGAGAGAGAGA
AAAAGAGGGAGAGCAGCTTAGACCGCATGTGCTTGTGTGTGAGGCGTCTCTCTCTTCGTCTCCTGTTTGC
GCAAACGCATAGACTGCACTGAGAAAATCGATTACCTATTTTTTATGAATGAATATTTGCACTATTACTA
TTCAAAACTATTAAGATAGCAATCACATTCAATAGCCAAATACTATACCACCTGAGCGATGCAACGAAAT
GATCAATTTGAGCAAAAATGCTGCATATTTAGGACGGCATCATTATAGAAATGCTTCTTGCTGTGTACTT
TTCTCTCGTCTGGCAGCTGTTTCGCCGTTATTGTTAAAACCGGCTTAAGTTAGGTGTGTTTTCTACGACT
AGTGATGCCCCTACTAGAAGATGTGTGTTGCACAAATGTCCCTGAATAACCAATTTGAAGTGCAGATAGC
AGTAAACGTAAGCTAATATGAATATTATTTAACTGTAATGTTTTAATATCGCTGGACATTACTAATAAAC
CCACTATAAACACATGTACATATGTATGTTTTGGCATACAATGAGTAGTTGGGGAAAAAATGTGTAAAAG
CACCGTGACCATCACAGCATAAAGATAACCAGCTGAAGTATCGAATATGAGTAACCCCCAAATTGAATCA
CATGCCGCAACTGATAGGACCCATGGAAGTACACTCTTCATGGCGATATACAAGACACACACAAGCACGA
ACACCCAGTTGCGGAGGAAATTCTCCGTAAATGAAAACCCAATCGGCGAACAATTCATACCCATATATGG
TAAAAGTTTTGAACGCGACTTGAGAGCGGAGAGCATTGCGGCTGATAAGGTTTTAGCGCTAAGCGGGCTT
TATAAAACGGGCTGCGGGACCAGTTTTCATATCACTACCGTTTGAGTTCTTGTGCTGTGTGGATACTCCT
CCCGACACAAAGCCGCTCCATCAGCCAGCAGTCGTCTAATCCAGAGACCCCGGATCGGGGTACCAACATG
GTGAGCAAGGGCGAGGAGCTGTTCACCGGGGTGGTGCCCATCCTGGTCGAGCTGGACGGCGACGTAAACG
GCCACAAGTTCAGCGTGTCCGGCGAGGGCGAGGGCGATGCCACCTACGGCAAGCTGACCCTGAAGTTCAT
CTGCACCACCGGCAAGCTGCCCGTGCCCTGGCCCACCCTCGTGACCACCCTGACCTACGGCGTGCAGTGC
TTCAGCCGCTACCCCGACCACATGAAGCAGCACGACTTCTTCAAGTCCGCCATGCCCGAAGGCTACGTCC
AGGAGCGCACCATCTTCTTCAAGGACGACGGCAACTACAAGACCCGCGCCGAGGTGAAGTTCGAGGGCGA
CACCCTGGTGAACCGCATCGAGCTGAAGGGCATCGACTTCAAGGAGGACGGCAACATCCTGGGGCACAAG
CTGGAGTACAACTACAACAGCCACAACGTCTATATCATGGCCGACAAGCAGAAGAACGGCATCAAGGTGA
ACTTCAAGATCCGCCACAACATCGAGGACGGCAGCGTGCAGCTCGCCGACCACTACCAGCAGAACACCCC
CATCGGCGACGGCCCCGTGCTGCTGCCCGACAACCACTACCTGAGCACCCAGTCCGCCCTGAGCAAAGAC
CCCAACGAGAAGCGCGATCACATGGTCCTGCTGGAGTTCGTGACCGCCGCCGGGATCACTCTCGGCATGG
ACGAGCTGTACAAGCCAAGCTTGAATTCTGCAGATATCCAGCACAGTGGCGGCCGCATGCGTGAAGCCCT
TTTTTCCCAAGATGGCTGGGGCTGTCAGCATGTTAACCAGGATACTAATTGGGAAGTTCCCAGTTCGCCA
GAACCAGCCAATAAGGATGCACCCGGTCCACCAATGTGGAAGCCAAGCATTAACAATGGTACTGATCTTT
GGGAGTCCAATTTGAGAAACGGAGGTCAGCCGGCCGCACAGCAAGTTCCAAAGCCGTCGTGGGGTCATAC
ACCATCCTCTAACTTAGGTGGAACATGGGGTGAGGACGACGATGGCGCCGATAGTAGTAGTGTGTGGACT
GGAGGAGCTGTTAGCAACGCGGGATCCGGAGCTGCAGTGGGAGTAAACCAAGCCGGAGTTAATGTCGGTC
CAGGCGGTGTTGTTTCGTCTGGCGGACCTCAGTGGGGACAAGGTGTCGTTGGCGTCGGACTTGGATCAAC
TGGCGGAAATGGTTCCAGTAACATTACAGGCTCTTCGGGCGTTGCCACGGGAAGCAGTGGCAATTCAAGT
AATGCCGGAAATGGATGGGGCGATCCACGCGAGATTCGTCCACTGGGCGTCGGAGGATCGATGGACATCC
GTAACGTCGAGCACCGTGGAGGAAATGGATCAGGCGCCACATCCAGTGACCCGCGTGATATCCGTATGAT
TGACCCACGCGATCCAATCCGGGGCGACCCACGCGGCATTTCAGGACGCCTCAACGGTACGTCAGAGATG
TGGGGACACCACCCGCAGATGTCGCACAATCAACTGCAGGGAATTAATAAGATGGTCGGACAGAGCGTTG
CGACAGCTAGTACGAGCGTTGGCACGTCAGGATCCGGAATTGGACCAGGCGGACCGGGACCAAGCACGGT
TTCGGGAAACATTCCGACGCAATGGGGTCCAGCCCAGCCCGTTAGTGTCGGAGTTAGCGGACCGAAGGAT
ATGTCGAAGCAAATTAGCGGCTGGGAAGAGCCGTCGCCTCCCCCACAACGCCGTAGCATCCCAAATTATG
ACGACGGAACGTCCCTCTGGGGACAACAGACACGCGTCCCGGCCGCTAGTGGACATTGGAAGGATATGAC
AGACTCCATTGGACGCAGCAGCCACCTGATGCGCGGACAGAGTCAGACCGGCGGAATTGGCATTGCTGGA
GTTGGAAATAGCAATGTTCCAGTGGGAGCCAATCCAAGTAATCCTATAAGCAGTGTAGTTGGACCTCAAG
CCCGGATTCCATCTGTGGGCGGCGTACAACACAAACCAGACGGCGGCGCTATGTGGGTGCATTCCGGCAA
TGTAGGTGGCAGAAATAATGTTGCTGCTGTTACTACTTGGGGAGATGACACTCATAGCGTTAATGTCGGC
GCTCCCAGCAGTGGCAGTGTATCCAGCAACAATTGGGTTGATGACAAGTCCAACTCAACCTTGGCACAAA
ACTCTTGGAGCGACCCGGCCCCTGTTGGAGTTAGTTGGGGCAATAAGCAAAGCAAACCGCCAAGCAATAG
TGCTTCATCAGGTTGGAGCACTGCTGCGGGCGTGGTGGATGGGGTTGATCTAGGATCTGAGTGGAACACG
CACGGGGGGATTATTGGAAAATCTCAGCAACAACAAAAACTAGCGGGACTTAACGTGGGAATGGTGAACG
TAATTAACGCGGAGATCATTAAGCAAAGCAAGCAATACAGGATCCTTGTCGAGAACGGCTTTAAAAAGGA
AGATGTAGAGCGGGCATTAGTGATTGCTAATATGAACATCGAAGAGGCAGCCGATATGCTCCGTGCCAAC
TCATCCCTATCAATGGATGGTTGGCGTCGACATGATGAGTCCCTTGGATCTTATGCCGACCACAATAGTT
CAACAAGCAGCGGTGGATTTGCTGGTCGTTACCCGGTCAACAGTGGACAACCTTCAATGTCCTTTCCTCA
TAATAACCTTATGAATAACATGGGAGGTACCGCTGTTACTGGAGGTAACAACAATACAAACATGACAGCT
TTACAGGTGCAAAAGTATTTAAATCAAGGGCAACATGGTGTCGCTGTTGGACCGCAAGCCGTTGGTAATT
CTTCAGCAGTATCTGTCGGATTTGGTCAGAACACGTCTAACGCAGCAGTGGCAGGAGCAGCCTCTGCAAA
TATAGCAGCAAATACAAACAACCAACCGTCTGGTCAGCAAATTCGCATGCTAGGCCAGCAAATTCAGTTG
GCCATTCATAGTGGTTTCATATCTAGTCAGATATTGACTCAACCGCTAACTCAAACAACCCTTAACCTTT
TAAACCAACTTCTTAGCAATATTAAGCATCTCCAGGCTGCGCAGCAATCCCTTACCCGCGGGGGAAATGT
CAATCCAATGGCAGTGAATGTGGCTATATCTAAATACAAGCAGCAAATCCAGAATTTACAGAACCAGATA
AGTGCACAACAGGCTGTGTATGTAAAACAGCAAAATATGCAACCAACTTCACAACAACAACAGCCCCAAC
AACAGCAACTTCCTTCTGTTCATCTAAGTAACTCAGGCAACGACTATTTAAGAGGTCACGATGCAATAAA
TAATTTGCAAAGCAACTTTTCTGAGCTCAATATTAATAAGCCAAGTGGATATCAAGGAGCGTCCAATCAA
CAATCCCGATTAAATCAGTGGAAGCTTCCAGTATTAGATAAGGAGATCAACTCTGACAGTACGGAATTTT
CTCGTGCCCCAGGTGCAACGAAACAAAATTTGACGGCCAACACAAGCAACATAAACTCTTTGGGTCTTCA
AAACGATAGTACATGGTCAACTGGACGCAGTATTGGTGACGGTTGGCCTGATCCCTCATCTGATAACGAG
AATAAAGACTGGTCTGTTGCTCAGCCAACTTCAGCAGCAACTGCTTACACTGATCTGGTCCAAGAGTTTG
AGCCAGGCAAGCCATGGAAGGGTTCACAGATCAAAAGCATAGAAGATGATCCCAGCATTACACCAGGAAG
CGTTGCTAGATCTCCATTGTCTATTAATTCGACGCCAAAAGATGCTGACATATTTGCCAATACCGGTAAA
AATTCACCGACTGATTTACCGCCACTAAGTTTATCGTCGTCTACATGGAGTTTTAATCCAAACCAAAATT
ATCCGAGTCACAGTTGGTCTGACAATAGTCAACAATGTACCGCCACTTCGGAGCTTTGGACAAGCCCGCT
AAATAAATCATCGTCTCGAGGTCCCCCGCCAGGATTGACTGCCAATTCAAATAAATCTGCAAATAGTAAT
GCGTCAACGCCAACAACTATTACCGGAGGTGCGAATGGATGGTTACAGCCTCGAAGTGGCGGTGTTCAAA
CCACAAACACTAATTGGACAGGTGGTAACACCACTTGGGGCTCCAGTTGGTTGCTTTTGAAAAATCTAAC
AGCACAGATTGATGGTCCTACTTTGCGTACACTGTGTATGCAGCATGGGCCCCTTGTCAGCTTTCACCCG
TATTTGAACCAAGGAATTGCCTTATGTAAATATACTACTCGTGAGGAGGCGAACAAGGCGCAAATGGCGT
TAAACAACTGTGTCCTCGCCAACACCACAATATTTGCTGAATCTCCCAGCGAGAACGAGGTGCAAAGCAT
TATGCAGCACTTATAATCTAGAGGGCCCGCGGTTCGAAGGTAAGCCTATCCCTAACCCTCTCCTCGGTCT
CGATTCTACGCGTACCGGTCATCATCACCATCACCATTGAGTTTAAACCCGCTGATCAGCCTCGACTGTG
CCTTCTAAGGCCTGAGCTCGCTGATCAGCCTCGATCGAGGATCCAGACATGATAAGATACATTGATGAGT
TTGGACAAACCACAACTAGAATGCAGTGAAAAAAATGCTTTATTTGTGAAATTTGTGATGCTATTGCTTT
ATTTGTAACCATTATAAGCTGCAATAAACAAGTTAACAACAACAATTGCATTCATTTTATGTTTCAGGTT
CAGGGGGAGGTGTGGGAGGTTTTTTAAAGCAAGTAAAACCTCTACAAATGTGGTATGGCTGATTATGATC
AGTCGACCGATGCCCTTGAGAGCCTTCAACCCAGTCAGCTCCTTCCGGTGGGCGCGGGGCATGACTATCG
TCGCCGCACTTATGACTGTCTTCTTTATCATGCAACTCGTAGGACAGGTGCCGGCAGCGCTCTGGGTCAT
TTTCGGCGAGGACCGCTTTCGCTGGAGCGCGACGATGATCGGCCTGTCGCTTGCGGTATTCGGAATCTTG
CACGCCCTCGCTCAAGCCTTCGTCACTGGTCCCGCCACCAAACGTTTCGGCGAGAAGCAGGCCATTATCG
CCGGCATGGCGGCCGACGCGCTGGGCTACGTCTTGCTGGCGTTCGCGACGCGAGGCTGGATGGCCTTCCC
CATTATGATTCTTCTCGCTTCCGGCGGCATCGGGATGCCCGCGTTGCAGGCCATGCTGTCCAGGCAGGTA
GATGACGACCATCAGGGACAGCTTCAAGGATCGCTCGCGGCTCTTACCAGCCAGCAAAAGGCCAGGAACC
GTAAAAAGGCCGCGTTGCTGGCGTTTTTCCATAGGCTCCGCCCCCCTGACGAGCATCACAAAAATCGACG
CTCAAGTCAGAGGTGGCGAAACCCGACAGGACTATAAAGATACCAGGCGTTTCCCCCTGGAAGCTCCCTC
GTGCGCTCTCCTGTTCCGACCCTGCCGCTTACCGGATACCTGTCCGCCTTTCTCCCTTCGGGAAGCGTGG
CGCTTTCTCAATGCTCACGCTGTAGGTATCTCAGTTCGGTGTAGGTCGTTCGCTCCAAGCTGGGCTGTGT
GCACGAACCCCCCGTTCAGCCCGACCGCTGCGCCTTATCCGGTAACTATCGTCTTGAGTCCAACCCGGTA
AGACACGACTTATCGCCACTGGCAGCAGCCACTGGTAACAGGATTAGCAGAGCGAGGTATGTAGGCGGTG
CTACAGAGTTCTTGAAGTGGTGGCCTAACTACGGCTACACTAGAAGGACAGTATTTGGTATCTGCGCTCT
GCTGAAGCCAGTTACCTTCGGAAAAAGAGTTGGTAGCTCTTGATCCGGCAAACAAACCACCGCTGGTAGC
GGTGGTTTTTTTGTTTGCAAGCAGCAGATTACGCGCAGAAAAAAAGGATCTCAAGAAGATCCTTTGATCT
TTTCTACGGGGTCTGACGCTCAGTGGAACGAAAACTCACGTTAAGGGATTTTGGTCATGAGATTATCAAA
AAGGATCTTCACCTAGATCCTTTTAAATTAAAAATGAAGTTTTAAATCAATCTAAAGTATATATGAGTAA
ACTTGGTCTGACAGTTACCAATGCTTAATCAGTGAGGCACCTATCTCAGCGATCTGTCTATTTCGTTCAT
CCATAGTTGCCTGACTCCCCGTCGTGTAGATAACTACGATACGGGAGGGCTTACCATCTGGCCCCAGTGC
TGCAATGATACCGCGAGACCCACGCTCACCGGCTCCAGATTTATCAGCAATAAACCAGCCAGCCGGAAGG
GCCGAGCGCAGAAGTGGTCCTGCAACTTTATCCGCCTCCATCCAGTCTATTAATTGTTGCCGGGAAGCTA
GAGTAAGTAGTTCGCCAGTTAATAGTTTGCGCAACGTTGTTGCCATTGCTGCAGGCATCGTGGTGTCACG
CTCGTCGTTTGGTATGGCTTCATTCAGCTCCGGTTCCCAACGATCAAGGCGAGTTACATGATCCCCCATG
TTGTGCAAAAAAGCGGTTAGCTCCTTCGGTCCTCCGATCGTTGTCAGAAGTAAGTTGGCCGCAGTGTTAT
CACTCATGGTTATGGCAGCACTGCATAATTCTCTTACTGTCATGCCATCCGTAAGATGCTTTTCTGTGAC
TGGTGAGTACTCAACCAAGTCATTCTGAGAATAGTGTATGCGGCGACCGAGTTGCTCTTGCCCGGCGTCA
ACACGGGATAATACCGCGCCACATAGCAGAACTTTAAAAGTGCTCATCATTGGAAAACGTTCTTCGGGGC
GAAAACTCTCAAGGATCTTACCGCTGTTGAGATCCAGTTCGATGTAACCCACTCGTGCACCCAACTGATC
TTCAGCATCTTTTACTTTCACCAGCGTTTCTGGGTGAGCAAAAACAGGAAGGCAAAATGCCGCAAAAAAG
GGAATAAGGGCGACACGGAAATGTTGAATACTCATACTCTTCCTTTTTCAATATTATTGAAGCATTTATC
AGGGTTATTGTCTCATGAGCGGATACATATTTGAATGTATTTAGAAAAATAAACAAATAGGGGTTCCGCG
CACATTTCCCCGAAAAGTGCCACCTGACGTCTAAGAAACCATTATTATCATGACATTAACCTATAAAAAT
AGGCGTATCACGAGGCCCTTTCGT
Features (pLannotate 1.2.2; 10 found; start..end, strand, type, name):
     56..2568    +  promoter       Ac5 promoter: Drosophila melanogaster actin 5C promoter
   2588..3304    +  CDS            EGFP: EGFP is a basic (constitutively fluorescent) green fluorescent protein published in 1996, derived from Aequorea victoria. It is reported to be a rapidly-maturing weak dimer with moderate acid sensitivity.
   3347..6943    +  CDS            gw (fragment): GAWKY_DROME - Also known as GW182 From Drosophila melanogaster (Fruit fly).
   6969..7010    +  CDS            V5 tag: epitope tag from simian virus 5
   7110..7244    -  polyA_signal   SV40 poly(A) signal: SV40 polyadenylation signal
   7267..7351    -  CDS            large T antigen (fragment): large T antigen from SV40 (simian virus 40)
   7352..7822    +  CDS            TcR (fragment): tetracycline efflux protein; tet; confers resistance to tetracycline
   7866..8454    -  rep_origin     ori: high-copy-number ColE1/pMB1/pBR322/pUC origin of replication
   8625..9485    -  CDS            AmpR: β-lactamase; bla; confers resistance to ampicillin, carbenicillin, and related antibiotics
   9486..9590    -  promoter       AmpR promoter: bla
