[The description below was written by a language model from this plasmid's Addgene catalogue record and pLannotate feature annotations shown in this document.]
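Description:
pAc5.1B-EGFP-DmGW182_1-1199-dsRNAres_L is a 9,684 nt plasmid for expression in insect cells. The catalogue lists the backbone as unknown, although the plasmid name and the annotated parts point to a pAc5.1-type vector. It is propagated in E. coli through a ColE1/pUC-family origin and selected with ampicillin via the β-lactamase gene and its bla promoter. The origin is annotated as a high-copy type, whereas the catalogue records the plasmid as low copy. No marker for selection in insect cells is annotated. Short fragments of a tetracycline resistance gene and of SV40 large T antigen appear to be non-functional backbone remnants.

The expression cassette is driven by the Drosophila melanogaster actin 5C promoter, a strong constitutive promoter commonly used in fly cell lines. It is followed by an EGFP coding sequence and then a fragment of the D. melanogaster gw gene (GW182) covering residues 1–1199, so the protein carries an N-terminal EGFP tag for fluorescence detection or immunoprecipitation. A V5 epitope sequence lies downstream of the insert, but the record does not show whether it is in frame and translated. An SV40 polyadenylation signal follows.

The insert differs from the reference variant by two amino acid changes, V704A and N799S, and one silent change. The "dsRNAres" label indicates a version designed to resist a dsRNA directed against the endogenous transcript, which would suit complementation experiments in which native GW182 is depleted by RNAi and the tagged truncation is tested in its place. The associated study examined how PABPC1-binding sites in GW182 proteins contribute to miRNA-mediated gene silencing. The depositor sequence may be theoretical rather than fully verified.
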