Addgene plasmid #146822: pAc5.1B-EGFP-DmGW182_1-1199-dsRNAres_L
Purpose: Insect Expression of DmGW182_1-1199-dsRNAres
Depositing lab: Elisa Izaurralde. Depositing organization: Max Planck Institute for Developmental Biology. Publication: Two PABPC1-binding sites in GW182 proteins promote miRNA-mediated gene silencing. Huntzinger E, Braun JE, Heimstädt S, Zekri L, Izaurralde E. EMBO J. 2010 Dec 15;29(24):4146-60. doi: 10.1038/emboj.2010.274 PubMed 21063388.
Backbone
  Vector backbone: Unknown
  Vector type: Insect Expression
Growth in bacteria
  Bacterial resistance: Ampicillin, 100 μg/mL
  Growth temperature: 37°C
  Growth strain: DH5alpha
  Copy number: Low Copy
Gene/Insert
  Gene/Insert name: DmGW182_1-1199-dsRNAres
  Species: D. melanogaster (fly)
  Mutation: Two non silent mutations V704A and N799S and one silent mutation G2295A compared to the sequence given by NM_166780 varA
  Entrez Gene: gw (a.k.a. Dmel_CG31992, CG11484, CG31992, CG9905, Dmel\CG31992, GQ182, GW, GW182, Gw, Gw182, anon-EST:Posey205, dGW182, gw182)
  Cloning method: Unknown
Terms and licenses: Academic/Nonprofit Terms; Industry Terms: Not Available to Industry
Depositor comments: Plasmids from this collection were made available to the research community and donated after the lab closed. Please note that the sequence provided by the depositing laboratory may be theoretical/predicted or based on Sanger sequencing results. There may be discrepancies between sequencing results obtained by Addgene and the depositor sequence. If an Addgene verified sequence is not available, please contact before placing your order to request that our lab fully sequence the plasmid.
How to cite: pAc5.1B-EGFP-DmGW182_1-1199-dsRNAres_L was a gift from Elisa Izaurralde (Addgene plasmid # 146822 ; http://n2t.net/addgene:146822 ; RRID:Addgene_146822)
